>Addgene plasmid #170308 | Topo-Tbxas1_ISH_AS | addgene full sequence | sequence record 334627 | Addgene NGS Result
GCCCAGCTTGGAGCGAACGACCTACACCGAACTGAGATACCTACAGCGTGAGCTATGAGAAAGCGCCACG
CTTCCCGAAGGGAGAAAGGCGGACAGGTATCCGGTAAGCGGCAGGGTCGGAACAGGAGAGCGCACGAGGG
AGCTTCCAGGGGGAAACGCCTGGTATCTTTATAGTCCTGTCGGGTTTCGCCACCTCTGACTTGAGCGTCG
ATTTTTGTGATGCTCGTCAGGGGGGCGGAGCCTATGGAAAAACGCCAGCAACGCGGCCTTTTTACGGTTC
CTGGCCTTTTGCTGGCCTTTTGCTCACATGTTCTTTCCTGCGTTATCCCCTGATTCTGTGGATAACCGTA
TTACCGCCTTTGAGTGAGCTGATACCGCTCGCCGCAGCCGAACGACCGAGCGCAGCGAGTCAGTGAGCGA
GGAAGCGGAAGAGCGCCCAATACGCAAACCGCCTCTCCCCGCGCGTTGGCCGATTCATTAATGCAGCTGG
CACGACAGGTTTCCCGACTGGAAAGCGGGCAGTGAGCGCAACGCAATTAATGTGAGTTAGCTCACTCATT
AGGCACCCCAGGCTTTACACTTTATGCTTCCGGCTCGTATGTTGTGTGGAATTGTGAGCGGATAACAATT
TCACACAGGAAACAGCTATGACCATGATTACGCCAAGCTATTTAGGTGACACTATAGAATACTCAAGCTA
TGCATCAAGCTTGGTACCGAGCTCGGATCCACTAGTAACGGCCGCCAGTGTGCTGGAATTCGCCCTTTGC
TTCCCCATGAAGAGGTCCACCTCTTTCAGAAGCCTCTCCTGGCAGTCAGGGTGGGTGGCCAGCAGGTATG
TGATGAAGGACAGCGTGTTTGTGATGACCTCATGGCCCGCAATGAGGAAGAGGAAGGCCTGGCCCACAAT
TTCATCCACAGTGAAAGGCTTAGATGTGGAGGTAGGATGGCACCTTTGGGGTGGTTCCTTTGTGCACTCA
GAAGAGGACAGGGATTCTGGGACCATGTCAAAGCCTTCCACGCCCACAGAGTTCATGGAGTGCTGGGCAT
CCAGCACCATCTGCAGGAAGTCTCTCCGCCTCTCTTCTGCTGCTTGCTGGTCCCGTAAGGCAATCACATT
CCTAATGAGTGTGTTAAAAAAGCCATTCAGTTCATCTCGGTTCTTATTGGGCAGAATCCGGGCCAATGGG
ACCATTATGGATGGAAATGATAAGATTAATACCAGGAGAGGCCTGGGGATACAGAAGGTGGAAGCACGCC
GGCAGTGTTGCACAAAGGGATCTTCTGGAGAATTCTGGGAGTCCACCTGGGTGCCAAAGGCCACACTGGC
CACCACATCTATGGTGTAACAGCAGTAACACCTCTGGATGTTGAATGCGTCCCTGGATGCTGCATAGCGT
TTTAAGTGAGCCACGAGAAGTTCACAGGCTTGGCTGATGAGAGGTGTCATCAAGGGCGAATTCTGCAGAT
ATCCATCACACTGGCGGCCGCTCGAGCATGCATCTAGAGGGCCCAATTCGCCCTATAGTGAGTCGTATTA
CAATTCACTGGCCGTCGTTTTACAACGTCGTGACTGGGAAAACCCTGGCGTTACCCAACTTAATCGCCTT
GCAGCACATCCCCCTTTCGCCAGCTGGCGTAATAGCGAAGAGGCCCGCACCGATCGCCCTTCCCAACAGT
TGCGCAGCCTATACGTACGGCAGTTTAAGGTTTACACCTATAAAAGAGAGAGCCGTTATCGTCTGTTTGT
GGATGTACAGAGTGATATTATTGACACGCCGGGGCGACGGATGGTGATCCCCCTGGCCAGTGCACGTCTG
CTGTCAGATAAAGTCTCCCGTGAACTTTACCCGGTGGTGCATATCGGGGATGAAAGCTGGCGCATGATGA
CCACCGATATGGCCAGTGTGCCGGTCTCCGTTATCGGGGAAGAAGTGGCTGATCTCAGCCACCGCGAAAA
TGACATCAAAAACGCCATTAACCTGATGTTCTGGGGAATATAAATGTCAGGCATGAGATTATCAAAAAGG
ATCTTCACCTAGATCCTTTTCACGTAGAAAGCCAGTCCGCAGAAACGGTGCTGACCCCGGATGAATGTCA
GCTACTGGGCTATCTGGACAAGGGAAAACGCAAGCGCAAAGAGAAAGCAGGTAGCTTGCAGTGGGCTTAC
ATGGCGATAGCTAGACTGGGCGGTTTTATGGACAGCAAGCGAACCGGAATTGCCAGCTGGGGCGCCCTCT
GGTAAGGTTGGGAAGCCCTGCAAAGTAAACTGGATGGCTTTCTTGCCGCCAAGGATCTGATGGCGCAGGG
GATCAAGCTCTGATCAAGAGACAGGATGAGGATCGTTTCGCATGATTGAACAAGATGGATTGCACGCAGG
TTCTCCGGCCGCTTGGGTGGAGAGGCTATTCGGCTATGACTGGGCACAACAGACAATCGGCTGCTCTGAT
GCCGCCGTGTTCCGGCTGTCAGCGCAGGGGCGCCCGGTTCTTTTTGTCAAGACCGACCTGTCCGGTGCCC
TGAATGAACTGCAAGACGAGGCAGCGCGGCTATCGTGGCTGGCCACGACGGGCGTTCCTTGCGCAGCTGT
GCTCGACGTTGTCACTGAAGCGGGAAGGGACTGGCTGCTATTGGGCGAAGTGCCGGGGCAGGATCTCCTG
TCATCTCACCTTGCTCCTGCCGAGAAAGTATCCATCATGGCTGATGCAATGCGGCGGCTGCATACGCTTG
ATCCGGCTACCTGCCCATTCGACCACCAAGCGAAACATCGCATCGAGCGAGCACGTACTCGGATGGAAGC
CGGTCTTGTCGATCAGGATGATCTGGACGAAGAGCATCAGGGGCTCGCGCCAGCCGAACTGTTCGCCAGG
CTCAAGGCGAGCATGCCCGACGGCGAGGATCTCGTCGTGACCCATGGCGATGCCTGCTTGCCGAATATCA
TGGTGGAAAATGGCCGCTTTTCTGGATTCATCGACTGTGGCCGGCTGGGTGTGGCGGACCGCTATCAGGA
CATAGCGTTGGCTACCCGTGATATTGCTGAAGAGCTTGGCGGCGAATGGGCTGACCGCTTCCTCGTGCTT
TACGGTATCGCCGCTCCCGATTCGCAGCGCATCGCCTTCTATCGCCTTCTTGACGAGTTCTTCTGAATTA
TTAACGCTTACAATTTCCTGATGCGGTATTTTCTCCTTACGCATCTGTGCGGTATTTCACACCGCATCAG
GTGGCACTTTTCGGGGAAATGTGCGCGGAACCCCTATTTGTTTATTTTTCTAAATACATTCAAATATGTA
TCCGCTCATGAGACAATAACCCTGATAAATGCTTCAATAATAGCACGTGAGGAGGGCCACCATGGCCAAG
TTGACCAGTGCCGTTCCGGTGCTCACCGCGCGCGACGTCGCCGGAGCGGTCGAGTTCTGGACCGACCGGC
TCGGGTTCTCCCGGGACTTCGTGGAGGACGACTTCGCCGGTGTGGTCCGGGACGACGTGACCCTGTTCAT
CAGCGCGGTCCAGGACCAGGTGGTGCCGGACAACACCCTGGCCTGGGTGTGGGTGCGCGGCCTGGACGAG
CTGTACGCCGAGTGGTCGGAGGTCGTGTCCACGAACTTCCGGGACGCCTCCGGGCCGGCCATGACCGAGA
TCGGCGAGCAGCCGTGGGGGCGGGAGTTCGCCCTGCGCGACCCGGCCGGCAACTGCGTGCACTTCGTGGC
CGAGGAGCAGGACTGACACGTGCTAAAACTTCATTTTTAATTTAAAAGGATCTAGGTGAAGATCCTTTTT
GATAATCTCATGACCAAAATCCCTTAACGTGAGTTTTCGTTCCACTGAGCGTCAGACCCCGTAGAAAAGA
TCAAAGGATCTTCTTGAGATCCTTTTTTTCTGCGCGTAATCTGCTGCTTGCAAACAAAAAAACCACCGCT
ACCAGCGGTGGTTTGTTTGCCGGATCAAGAGCTACCAACTCTTTTTCCGAAGGTAACTGGCTTCAGCAGA
GCGCAGATACCAAATACTGTTCTTCTAGTGTAGCCGTAGTTAGGCCACCACTTCAAGAACTCTGTAGCAC
CGCCTACATACCTCGCTCTGCTAATCCTGTTACCAGTGGCTGCTGCCAGTGGCGATAAGTCGTGTCTTAC
CGGGTTGGACTCAAGACGATAGTTACCGGATAAGGCGCAGCGGTCGGGCTGAACGGGGGGTTCGTGCACA
CA
Features (pLannotate 1.2.2; 15 found; start..end, strand, type, name):
    433..525     +  CDS            lacI (fragment): lac repressor; lacI; The lac repressor binds to the lac operator to inhibit transcription in E. coli. This inhibition can be relieved by adding lactose or isopropyl-β-D-thiogalactopyranoside (IPTG).
    538..559     +  protein_bind   CAP binding site: CAP binding activates transcription in the presence of cAMP. E. coli catabolite activator protein
    574..604     +  promoter       lac promoter: promoter for the E. coli lac operon
    612..628     +  protein_bind   lac operator: The lac repressor binds to the lac operator to inhibit transcription in E. coli. This inhibition can be relieved by adding lactose or isopropyl-β-D-thiogalactopyranoside (IPTG). lac repressor encoded by lacI
    670..688     +  promoter       SP6 promoter: promoter for bacteriophage SP6 RNA polymerase
    761..1450    -  CDS            Tbxas1 (fragment): THAS_MOUSE - Also known as Cyp5, Cyp5a1. Experimental evidence at protein level: Swiss-Prot protein existence level 1. Catalyzes the conversion of prostaglandin H2 (PGH2) to thromboxane A2 (TXA2), a potent inducer of blood vessel constriction and platelet aggregation. Cleaves also PGH2 to 12-hydroxy- heptadecatrienoicacid (12-HHT) and malondialdehyde, which is known to act as a mediator of DNA damage. 12-HHT and malondialdehyde are formed stoichiometrically in the same amounts as TXA2. Additionally, displays dehydratase activity, toward (15S)-hydroperoxy-(5Z,8Z,11Z,13E)- eicosatetraenoate (15(
   1522..1540    -  promoter       T7 promoter: promoter for bacteriophage T7 RNA polymerase
   1543..1690    +  CDS            lacZα (fragment): LacZα fragment of β-galactosidase; lacZ fragment
   1700..2003    +  CDS            ccdB (fragment): CcdB, a bacterial toxin that poisons DNA gyrase; ccdB; Plasmids containing the ccdB gene cannot be propagated in standard E. coli strains.
   2051..2320    +  CDS            tnpA (fragment): TN5P_ECOLX - Also known as tnp. Experimental evidence at protein level: Swiss-Prot protein existence level 1. Mediates transposition of transposon Tn5 by a 'cut and paste' mechanism. First, the monomeric transposase binds the 19 bp inverted DNA repeats flanking the transposon. Then, dimerization of the DNA- bound transposase creates a synaptic DNA complex. After nicking of the first DNA strand, excision of the transposon proceeds through a series of intermediates. The transposase then mediates the insertion of the transposon at a new site by strand transfer. The activity of the wild- type tran
   2352..3146    +  CDS            NeoR/KanR: aminoglycoside phosphotransferase from Tn5; aph(3')-II (or nptII); confers resistance to neomycin, kanamycin, and G418 (Geneticin®)
   3167..3217    -  misc_feature   bom (fragment): basis of mobility region from pBR322
   3244..3332    +  promoter       AmpR promoter (fragment): bla
   3352..3726    +  CDS            BleoR: antibiotic-binding protein; Sh ble from Streptoalloteichus hindustanus; confers resistance to bleomycin, phleomycin, and Zeocin™
   3864..250     +  rep_origin     ori (across the origin): high-copy-number ColE1/pMB1/pBR322/pUC origin of replication
