[The description below was written by a language model from this plasmid's Addgene catalogue record and pLannotate feature annotations shown in this document.]
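Description:
Topo-Tbxas1_ISH_AS is a bacterial cloning plasmid built on the pCR-BluntII-TOPO backbone that serves as a template for making an in situ hybridization riboprobe against mouse Tbxas1, the gene for thromboxane A synthase (also called Cyp5a1), which converts prostaglandin H2 to thromboxane A2. It is propagated in E. coli from a high-copy ColE1/pUC-type origin and selected with kanamycin through the Tn5-derived NeoR/KanR gene. The sequenced plasmid is about 4.2 kb and also carries a BleoR (Sh ble) cassette, which confers Zeocin/bleomycin resistance as part of the backbone.

The payload is a partial Tbxas1 fragment, listed as roughly 800 bp, of which about 690 bp is annotated as coding sequence. It sits in the TOPO cloning site between opposing SP6 and T7 bacteriophage promoters. The coding fragment lies on the minus strand, in the same direction as the T7 promoter and opposite to SP6. According to the feature table, transcription from SP6 would therefore yield RNA complementary to the Tbxas1 mRNA, consistent with the "AS" (antisense) designation, although the record does not state which polymerase is meant to be used. The insert interrupts the lacZα–ccdB fusion downstream of the lac promoter and operator; disrupting this toxin gene is the positive-selection mechanism of the backbone, so only fragments of lacZα and ccdB are annotated. There are no mammalian expression elements. The vector type is recorded as "For IVF", which is not explained in the record; the stated purpose and phage promoters point to in vitro transcription of labelled probe for detecting Tbxas1 transcripts in mouse tissue.
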