Addgene plasmid #170308: Topo-Tbxas1_ISH_AS
Purpose: Encoding partial anti-sense strand of the mouse Tbxas1 gene for in situ hybridization
Depositing lab: Michiyuki Matsuda. Depositing organization: Kyoto University, Graduate School of Biostudies. Publication: Intravital imaging identifies the VEGF-TXA2 axis as a critical promoter of PGE2 secretion from tumor cells and immune evasion. Konishi Y, Ichise H, Watabe T, Oki C, Tsukiji S, Hamazaki Y, Murakawa Y, Takaori-Kondo A, Terai K, Matsuda M. Cancer Res. 2021 May 25. pii: 0008-5472.CAN-20-4245. doi: 10.1158/0008-5472.CAN-20-4245. PubMed 34035084.
Backbone
  Vector backbone: pCR-BluntII-TOPO
  Backbone manufacturer: Thermo Fisher Scientific
  Backbone size w/o insert (bp): 4000
  Vector type: For IVF
Growth in bacteria
  Bacterial resistance: Kanamycin, 50 μg/mL
  Growth temperature: 37°C
  Growth strain: DH5alpha
  Copy number: High Copy
Gene/Insert
  Gene/Insert name: Partial anti-sense strand of the mouse Tbxas1 gene for in situ hybridization
  Species: M. musculus (mouse)
  Insert size (bp): 800
Terms and licenses: Academic/Nonprofit Terms; Industry Terms: Not Available to Industry
How to cite: Topo-Tbxas1_ISH_AS was a gift from Michiyuki Matsuda (Addgene plasmid # 170308 ; http://n2t.net/addgene:170308 ; RRID:Addgene_170308)
